Addgene plasmid #205534: pFH2.19_mCherry-MS2x2
Purpose: Express mCherry-MS2x2 (export tag consisting of 2 tandem repeats of MS2 stem-loop aptamer)
Depositing lab: Michael Elowitz. Depositing organization: California Institute of Technology. Publication: Engineering RNA export for measurement and manipulation of living cells. Horns F, Martinez JA, Fan C, Haque M, Linton JM, Tobin V, Santat L, Maggiolo AO, Bjorkman PJ, Lois C, Elowitz MB. Cell. 2023 Jul 10:S0092-8674(23)00689-X. doi: 10.1016/j.cell.2023.06.013. PubMed 37437570.
Backbone
  Vector backbone: pcDNA3.1
  Vector type: Mammalian Expression
  Selectable markers: mCherry
Growth in bacteria
  Bacterial resistance: Ampicillin, 100 μg/mL
  Growth temperature: 37°C
  Growth strain: NEB Stable
  Copy number: High Copy
Gene/Insert
  Gene/Insert name: mCherry
  Species: Synthetic
  Mutation: WT
  Promoter: CMV
  Cloning method: Restriction Enzyme; 5′ cloning site unknown (unknown if destroyed); 3′ cloning site unknown (unknown if destroyed)
Terms and licenses: Academic/Nonprofit Terms; Industry Terms: Not Available to Industry
How to cite: pFH2.19_mCherry-MS2x2 was a gift from Michael Elowitz (Addgene plasmid # 205534 ; http://n2t.net/addgene:205534 ; RRID:Addgene_205534)
