[The description below was written by a language model from this plasmid's Addgene catalogue record and pLannotate feature annotations shown in this document.]
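Description:
pFH2.19_mCherry-MS2x2 is a mammalian expression plasmid built on the pcDNA3.1 backbone. It is propagated in E. coli through a high-copy ColE1/pUC-type origin and selected with ampicillin via the AmpR (β-lactamase) gene and its own promoter. The backbone also carries an f1 phage origin and remnants of the lac promoter/operator region. An SV40 early promoter drives a neomycin/kanamycin phosphotransferase (neo) gene followed by an SV40 polyadenylation signal. This cassette could in principle support G418 selection in mammalian cells, although the catalogue entry lists only mCherry fluorescence as the selectable marker. Short annotated fragments such as a truncated HIV-1 LTR, a ble fragment and a lacI fragment appear to be incidental sequence matches rather than functional parts.

The payload is a single transcription unit. The human CMV immediate-early enhancer and promoter drive a mammalian codon-optimized mCherry coding sequence, and the unit ends at the bovine growth hormone polyadenylation signal. A T7 promoter sits just upstream of the coding sequence. According to the record, the transcript carries an "export tag" made of two tandem MS2 stem-loop aptamers. The feature table does not annotate these repeats, but there is an unannotated gap of roughly 240 nt between the end of mCherry and the bGH poly(A) signal, which would be consistent with placement in the 3′ untranslated region.

MS2 stem-loops are bound by the MS2 bacteriophage coat protein, so the tagged mCherry mRNA can be recognized by proteins fused to that coat protein. The construct comes from work on engineered RNA export from living cells. It most likely serves as a fluorescent reporter cargo RNA, with mCherry marking expressing cells while the MS2 tag makes the transcript eligible for capture and export.
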