Features (pLannotate 1.2.2; 20 found; start..end, strand, type, name):
     28..80      -  misc_feature   bom (fragment): basis of mobility region from pBR322
    235..614     +  enhancer       CMV enhancer: human cytomegalovirus immediate early enhancer
    615..818     +  promoter       CMV promoter: human cytomegalovirus (CMV) immediate early promoter
    814..847     +  LTR            5' LTR (truncated) (fragment): truncated 5' long terminal repeat (LTR) from HIV-1
    863..881     +  promoter       T7 promoter: promoter for bacteriophage T7 RNA polymerase
    929..1639    +  CDS            mCherry: monomeric derivative of DsRed fluorescent protein (Shaner et al., 2004) mammalian codon-optimized
   1881..2105    +  polyA_signal   bGH poly(A) signal: bovine growth hormone polyadenylation signal
   2109..2130    +  promoter       SV40 promoter (fragment): SV40 enhancer and early promoter
   2151..2579    +  rep_origin     f1 ori (sequence partly withheld): f1 bacteriophage origin of replication; arrow indicates direction of (+) strand synthesis
   2593..2922    +  promoter       SV40 promoter: SV40 enhancer and early promoter
   2989..3780    +  CDS            neo: KKA2_KLEPN - Also known as kan, nptII. Experimental evidence at protein level: Swiss-Prot protein existence level 1. Resistance to kanamycin, neomycin, paromomycin, ribostamycin, butirosin and gentamicin B. From Klebsiella pneumoniae.
   3804..3962    +  CDS            ble (fragment): BLE_KLEPN - Experimental evidence at protein level: Swiss-Prot protein existence level 1. Binding protein with a strong affinity to the bleomycin family of antibiotics. Binds to CL990; an antimitotic-antibiotic compound. From Klebsiella pneumoniae.
   3957..4078    +  polyA_signal   SV40 poly(A) signal: SV40 polyadenylation signal
   4151..4167    -  protein_bind   lac operator: The lac repressor binds to the lac operator to inhibit transcription in E. coli. This inhibition can be relieved by adding lactose or isopropyl-β-D-thiogalactopyranoside (IPTG). lac repressor encoded by lacI
   4175..4205    -  promoter       lac promoter: promoter for the E. coli lac operon
   4220..4241    -  protein_bind   CAP binding site: CAP binding activates transcription in the presence of cAMP. E. coli catabolite activator protein
   4254..4346    -  CDS            lacI (fragment): lac repressor; lacI; The lac repressor binds to the lac operator to inhibit transcription in E. coli. This inhibition can be relieved by adding lactose or isopropyl-β-D-thiogalactopyranoside (IPTG).
   4529..5117    -  rep_origin     ori: high-copy-number ColE1/pMB1/pBR322/pUC origin of replication
   5288..6148    -  CDS            AmpR: β-lactamase; bla; confers resistance to ampicillin, carbenicillin, and related antibiotics
   6149..6253    -  promoter       AmpR promoter: bla
>Addgene plasmid #205534 | pFH2.19_mCherry-MS2x2 | addgene full sequence | sequence record 408785 | Addgene NGS Result
GACGGATCGGGAGATCTCCCGATCCCCTATGGTGCACTCTCAGTACAATCTGCTCTGATGCCGCATAGTT
AAGCCAGTATCTGCTCCCTGCTTGTGTGTTGGAGGTCGCTGAGTAGTGCGCGAGCAAAATTTAAGCTACA
ACAAGGCAAGGCTTGACCGACAATTGCATGAAGAATCTGCTTAGGGTTAGGCGTTTTGCGCTGCTTCGCG
ATGTACGGGCCAGATATACGCGTTGACATTGATTATTGACTAGTTATTAATAGTAATCAATTACGGGGTC
ATTAGTTCATAGCCCATATATGGAGTTCCGCGTTACATAACTTACGGTAAATGGCCCGCCTGGCTGACCG
CCCAACGACCCCCGCCCATTGACGTCAATAATGACGTATGTTCCCATAGTAACGCCAATAGGGACTTTCC
ATTGACGTCAATGGGTGGAGTATTTACGGTAAACTGCCCACTTGGCAGTACATCAAGTGTATCATATGCC
AAGTACGCCCCCTATTGACGTCAATGACGGTAAATGGCCCGCCTGGCATTATGCCCAGTACATGACCTTA
TGGGACTTTCCTACTTGGCAGTACATCTACGTATTAGTCATCGCTATTACCATGGTGATGCGGTTTTGGC
AGTACATCAATGGGCGTGGATAGCGGTTTGACTCACGGGGATTTCCAAGTCTCCACCCCATTGACGTCAA
TGGGAGTTTGTTTTGGCACCAAAATCAACGGGACTTTCCAAAATGTCGTAACAACTCCGCCCCATTGACG
CAAATGGGCGGTAGGCGTGTACGGTGGGAGGTCTATATAAGCAGAGCTCTCTGGCTAACTAGAGAACCCA
CTGCTTACTGGCTTATCGAAATTAATACGACTCACTATAGGGAGACCCAAGCTGGCTAGCGTTTAAACTT
AAGCTTGGTACCGCCACCATGGTGAGCAAGGGCGAGGAGGATAACATGGCCATCATCAAGGAGTTCATGC
GCTTCAAGGTGCACATGGAGGGCTCCGTGAACGGCCACGAGTTCGAGATCGAGGGCGAGGGCGAGGGCCG
CCCCTACGAGGGCACCCAGACCGCCAAGCTGAAGGTGACCAAGGGTGGCCCCCTGCCCTTCGCCTGGGAC
ATCCTGTCCCCTCAGTTCATGTACGGCTCCAAGGCCTACGTGAAGCACCCCGCCGACATCCCCGACTACT
TGAAGCTGTCCTTCCCCGAGGGCTTCAAGTGGGAGCGCGTGATGAACTTCGAGGACGGCGGCGTGGTGAC
CGTGACCCAGGACTCCTCCCTGCAGGACGGCGAGTTCATCTACAAGGTGAAGCTGCGCGGCACCAACTTC
CCCTCCGACGGCCCCGTAATGCAGAAGAAGACCATGGGCTGGGAGGCCTCCTCCGAGCGGATGTACCCCG
AGGACGGCGCCCTGAAGGGCGAGATCAAGCAGAGGCTGAAGCTGAAGGACGGCGGCCACTACGACGCTGA
GGTCAAGACCACCTACAAGGCCAAGAAGCCCGTGCAGCTGCCCGGCGCCTACAACGTCAACATCAAGTTG
GACATCACCTCCCACAACGAGGACTACACCATCGTGGAACAGTACGAACGCGCCGAGGGCCGCCACTCCA
CCGGCGGCATGGACGAGCTGTACAAGTAGAAGCAGTGGTATCAACGCAGAGTTCGTCGGCAGCGTCGGCG
CGCCATTTAAATGCGGCCGCCCGAGCCCACGAGACACTCTGCGTTGATACCACTGCTTCAGAGTAGTTGA
ATGAGCCACGGATCCACGGGTGGAGGATCACCCCACCCGACACTTCACAATCAAGGGGTACAATACACAA
GGGTGGAGGAACACCCCACCCTCTCTAGAGGGCCCGTTTAAACCCGCTGATCAGCCTCGACTGTGCCTTC
TAGTTGCCAGCCATCTGTTGTTTGCCCCTCCCCCGTGCCTTCCTTGACCCTGGAAGGTGCCACTCCCACT
GTCCTTTCCTAATAAAATGAGGAAATTGCATCGCATTGTCTGAGTAGGTGTCATTCTATTCTGGGGGGTG
GGGTGGGGCAGGACAGCAAGGGGGAGGATTGGGAAGACAATAGCAGGCATGCTGGGGATGCGGTGGGCTC
TATGGCTTCTGAGGCGGAAAGAACCAGCTGGGGCTCTAGGGGGTATCCCC
[124 nt withheld, positions 2151-2274]
C
[91 nt withheld, positions 2276-2366]
A
[49 nt withheld, positions 2368-2416]
CCTTTGACGTTGGAGTCCACGTTCTTT
[37 nt withheld, positions 2444-2480]
ACCCTATCTCGGTCTATTCTTTTGATTTATAAGGGATTTTGCCGATTTCGGCCTATTGGTTAAAAAATGA
GCTGATTTAACAAAAATTTAACGCGAATTAATTCTGTGGAATGTGTGTCAGTTAGGGTGTGGAAAGTCCC
CAGGCTCCCCAGCAGGCAGAAGTATGCAAAGCATGCATCTCAATTAGTCAGCAACCAGGTGTGGAAAGTC
CCCAGGCTCCCCAGCAGGCAGAAGTATGCAAAGCATGCATCTCAATTAGTCAGCAACCATAGTCCCGCCC
CTAACTCCGCCCATCCCGCCCCTAACTCCGCCCAGTTCCGCCCATTCTCCGCCCCATGGCTGACTAATTT
TTTTTATTTATGCAGAGGCCGAGGCCGCCTCTGCCTCTGAGCTATTCCAGAAGTAGTGAGGAGGCTTTTT
TGGAGGCCTAGGCTTTTGCAAAAAGCTCCCGGGAGCTTGTATATCCATTTTCGGATCTGATCAAGAGACA
GGATGAGGATCGTTTCGCATGATTGAACAAGATGGATTGCACGCAGGTTCTCCGGCCGCTTGGGTGGAGA
GGCTATTCGGCTATGACTGGGCACAACAGACAATCGGCTGCTCTGATGCCGCCGTGTTCCGGCTGTCAGC
GCAGGGGCGCCCGGTTCTTTTTGTCAAGACCGACCTGTCCGGTGCCCTGAATGAACTGCAGGACGAGGCA
GCGCGGCTATCGTGGCTGGCCACGACGGGCGTTCCTTGCGCAGCTGTGCTCGACGTTGTCACTGAAGCGG
GAAGGGACTGGCTGCTATTGGGCGAAGTGCCGGGGCAGGATCTCCTGTCATCTCACCTTGCTCCTGCCGA
GAAAGTATCCATCATGGCTGATGCAATGCGGCGGCTGCATACGCTTGATCCGGCTACCTGCCCATTCGAC
CACCAAGCGAAACATCGCATCGAGCGAGCACGTACTCGGATGGAAGCCGGTCTTGTCGATCAGGATGATC
TGGACGAAGAGCATCAGGGGCTCGCGCCAGCCGAACTGTTCGCCAGGCTCAAGGCGCGCATGCCCGACGG
CGAGGATCTCGTCGTGACCCATGGCGATGCCTGCTTGCCGAATATCATGGTGGAAAATGGCCGCTTTTCT
GGATTCATCGACTGTGGCCGGCTGGGTGTGGCGGACCGCTATCAGGACATAGCGTTGGCTACCCGTGATA
TTGCTGAAGAGCTTGGCGGCGAATGGGCTGACCGCTTCCTCGTGCTTTACGGTATCGCCGCTCCCGATTC
GCAGCGCATCGCCTTCTATCGCCTTCTTGACGAGTTCTTCTGAGCGGGACTCTGGGGTTCGAAATGACCG
ACCAAGCGACGCCCAACCTGCCATCACGAGATTTCGATTCCACCGCCGCCTTCTATGAAAGGTTGGGCTT
CGGAATCGTTTTCCGGGACGCCGGCTGGATGATCCTCCAGCGCGGGGATCTCATGCTGGAGTTCTTCGCC
CACCCCAACTTGTTTATTGCAGCTTATAATGGTTACAAATAAAGCAATAGCATCACAAATTTCACAAATA
AAGCATTTTTTTCACTGCATTCTAGTTGTGGTTTGTCCAAACTCATCAATGTATCTTATCATGTCTGTAT
ACCGTCGACCTCTAGCTAGAGCTTGGCGTAATCATGGTCATAGCTGTTTCCTGTGTGAAATTGTTATCCG
CTCACAATTCCACACAACATACGAGCCGGAAGCATAAAGTGTAAAGCCTGGGGTGCCTAATGAGTGAGCT
AACTCACATTAATTGCGTTGCGCTCACTGCCCGCTTTCCAGTCGGGAAACCTGTCGTGCCAGCTGCATTA
ATGAATCGGCCAACGCGCGGGGAGAGGCGGTTTGCGTATTGGGCGCTCTTCCGCTTCCTCGCTCACTGAC
TCGCTGCGCTCGGTCGTTCGGCTGCGGCGAGCGGTATCAGCTCACTCAAAGGCGGTAATACGGTTATCCA
CAGAATCAGGGGATAACGCAGGAAAGAACATGTGAGCAAAAGGCCAGCAAAAGGCCAGGAACCGTAAAAA
GGCCGCGTTGCTGGCGTTTTTCCATAGGCTCCGCCCCCCTGACGAGCATCACAAAAATCGACGCTCAAGT
CAGAGGTGGCGAAACCCGACAGGACTATAAAGATACCAGGCGTTTCCCCCTGGAAGCTCCCTCGTGCGCT
CTCCTGTTCCGACCCTGCCGCTTACCGGATACCTGTCCGCCTTTCTCCCTTCGGGAAGCGTGGCGCTTTC
TCATAGCTCACGCTGTAGGTATCTCAGTTCGGTGTAGGTCGTTCGCTCCAAGCTGGGCTGTGTGCACGAA
CCCCCCGTTCAGCCCGACCGCTGCGCCTTATCCGGTAACTATCGTCTTGAGTCCAACCCGGTAAGACACG
ACTTATCGCCACTGGCAGCAGCCACTGGTAACAGGATTAGCAGAGCGAGGTATGTAGGCGGTGCTACAGA
GTTCTTGAAGTGGTGGCCTAACTACGGCTACACTAGAAGAACAGTATTTGGTATCTGCGCTCTGCTGAAG
CCAGTTACCTTCGGAAAAAGAGTTGGTAGCTCTTGATCCGGCAAACAAACCACCGCTGGTAGCGGTGGTT
TTTTTGTTTGCAAGCAGCAGATTACGCGCAGAAAAAAAGGATCTCAAGAAGATCCTTTGATCTTTTCTAC
GGGGTCTGACGCTCAGTGGAACGAAAACTCACGTTAAGGGATTTTGGTCATGAGATTATCAAAAAGGATC
TTCACCTAGATCCTTTTAAATTAAAAATGAAGTTTTAAATCAATCTAAAGTATATATGAGTAAACTTGGT
CTGACAGTTACCAATGCTTAATCAGTGAGGCACCTATCTCAGCGATCTGTCTATTTCGTTCATCCATAGT
TGCCTGACTCCCCGTCGTGTAGATAACTACGATACGGGAGGGCTTACCATCTGGCCCCAGTGCTGCAATG
ATACCGCGAGACCCACGCTCACCGGCTCCAGATTTATCAGCAATAAACCAGCCAGCCGGAAGGGCCGAGC
GCAGAAGTGGTCCTGCAACTTTATCCGCCTCCATCCAGTCTATTAATTGTTGCCGGGAAGCTAGAGTAAG
TAGTTCGCCAGTTAATAGTTTGCGCAACGTTGTTGCCATTGCTACAGGCATCGTGGTGTCACGCTCGTCG
TTTGGTATGGCTTCATTCAGCTCCGGTTCCCAACGATCAAGGCGAGTTACATGATCCCCCATGTTGTGCA
AAAAAGCGGTTAGCTCCTTCGGTCCTCCGATCGTTGTCAGAAGTAAGTTGGCCGCAGTGTTATCACTCAT
GGTTATGGCAGCACTGCATAATTCTCTTACTGTCATGCCATCCGTAAGATGCTTTTCTGTGACTGGTGAG
TACTCAACCAAGTCATTCTGAGAATAGTGTATGCGGCGACCGAGTTGCTCTTGCCCGGCGTCAATACGGG
ATAATACCGCGCCACATAGCAGAACTTTAAAAGTGCTCATCATTGGAAAACGTTCTTCGGGGCGAAAACT
CTCAAGGATCTTACCGCTGTTGAGATCCAGTTCGATGTAACCCACTCGTGCACCCAACTGATCTTCAGCA
TCTTTTACTTTCACCAGCGTTTCTGGGTGAGCAAAAACAGGAAGGCAAAATGCCGCAAAAAAGGGAATAA
GGGCGACACGGAAATGTTGAATACTCATACTCTTCCTTTTTCAATATTATTGAAGCATTTATCAGGGTTA
TTGTCTCATGAGCGGATACATATTTGAATGTATTTAGAAAAATAAACAAATAGGGGTTCCGCGCACATTT
CCCCGAAAAGTGCCACCTGACGTC
